>Addgene plasmid #145722 | pGBW-m4046959 | addgene full sequence | sequence record 292485 | Addgene NGS Result
CATCGATCTCGATCCCGCGAAATTAATACGACTCACTATAGGGGAATTGTGAGCGGATAACAATTCCCCT
CTAGAAATAATTTTGTTTAACTTTAAGAAGGAGACTCTTCTATGGATTTGTTTATGAGAATCTTCACAAT
TGGAACTGTAACTTTGAAGCAAGGTGAAATCAAGGATGCTACTCCTTCAGATTTTGTTCGCGCTACTGCA
ACGATACCGATACAAGCCTCACTCCCTTTCGGATGGCTTATTGTTGGCGTTGCACTTCTTGCTGTTTTTC
AGAGCGCTTCCAAAATCATAACCCTCAAAAAGAGATGGCAACTAGCACTCTCCAAGGGTGTTCACTTTGT
TTGCAACTTGCTGTTGTTGTTTGTAACAGTTTACTCACACCTTTTGCTCGTTGCTGCTGGCCTTGAAGCC
CCTTTTCTCTATCTTTATGCTTTAGTCTACTTCTTGCAGAGTATAAACTTTGTAAGAATAATAATGAGGC
TTTGGCTTTGCTGGAAATGCCGTTCCAAAAACCCATTACTTTATGATGCCAACTATTTTCTTTGCTGGCA
TACTAATTGTTACGACTATTGTATACCTTACAATAGTGTAACTTCTTCAATTGTCATTACTTCAGGTGAT
GGCACAACAAGTCCTATTTCTGAACATGACTACCAGATTGGTGGTTATACTGAAAAATGGGAATCTGGAG
TAAAAGACTGTGTTGTATTACACAGTTACTTCACTTCAGACTATTACCAGCTGTACTCAACTCAATTGAG
TACAGACACTGGTGTTGAACATGTTACCTTCTTCATCTACAATAAAATTGTTGATGAGCCTGAAGAACAT
GTCCAAATTCACACAATCGACGGTTCATCCGGAGTTGTTAATCCAGTAATGGAACCAATTTATGATGAAC
CGACGACGACTACTAGCGTGCCTTTGGAGAACCTGTACTTTCAAAGCCACCATCATCACCATCATTAACC
GGCTTATCGGTCAGTTTCACCTGATTTACGTAAAAACCCGCTTCGGCGGGTTTTTGCTTTTGGAGGGGCA
GAAAGATGAATGACTGTCCACGACGCTATACCCAAAAGAAAAAGCTTGAGATCCTTTTTTTCTGCGCGTA
ATCTGCTGCTTGCAAACAAAAAAACCACCGCTACCAGCGGTGGTTTGTTTGCCGGATCAAGAGCTACCAA
CTCTTTTTCCGAAGGTAACTGGCTTCAGCAGAGCGCAGATACCAAATACTGTTCTTCTAGTGTAGCCGTA
GTTAGGCCACCACTTCAAGAACTCTGTAGCACCGCCTACATACCTCGCTCTGCTAATCCTGTTACCAGTG
GCTGCTGCCAGTGGCGATAAGTCGTGTCTTACCGGGTTGGACTCAAGACGATAGTTACCGGATAAGGCGC
AGCGGTCGGGCTGAACGGGGGGTTCGTGCACACAGCCCAGCTTGGAGCGAACGACCTACACCGAACTGAG
ATACCTACAGCGTGAGCTATGAGAAAGCGCCACGCTTCCCGAAGGGAGAAAGGCGGACAGGTATCCGGTA
AGCGGCAGGGTCGGAACAGGAGAGCGCACGAGGGAGCTTCCAGGGGGAAACGCCTGGTATCTTTATAGTC
CTGTCGGGTTTCGCCACCTCTGACTTGAGCGTCGATTTTTGTGATGCTCGTCAGGGGGGCGGAGCCTATG
GAAATTGATCGGGCACGTAAGAGGTTCCAACTTTCACCATAATGAAATAAGATCACTACCGGGCGTATTT
TTTGAGTTATCGAGATTTTCAGGAGCTAAGGAAGCTAAAATGGAGAAAAAAATCACTGGATATACCACCG
TTGATATATCCCAATGGCATCGTAAAGAACATTTTGAGGCATTTCAGTCAGTTGCTCAATGTACCTATAA
CCAGACCGTTCAGCTGGATATTACGGCCTTTTTAAAGACCGTAAAGAAAAATAAGCACAAGTTTTATCCG
GCCTTTATTCACATTCTTGCCCGCCTGATGAATGCTCATCCGGAATTTCGTATGGCAATGAAAGACGGTG
AGCTGGTGATATGGGATAGTGTTCACCCTTGTTACACCGTTTTCCATGAGCAAACTGAAACGTTTTCATC
GCTCTGGAGTGAATACCACGACGATTTCCGGCAGTTTCTACACATATATTCGCAAGATGTGGCGTGTTAC
GGTGAAAACCTGGCCTATTTCCCTAAAGGGTTTATTGAGAATATGTTTTTCGTTTCAGCCAATCCCTGGG
TGAGTTTCACCAGTTTTGATTTAAACGTGGCCAATATGGACAACTTCTTCGCCCCCGTTTTCACCATGGG
CAAATATTATACGCAAGGCGACAAGGTGCTGATGCCGCTGGCGATTCAGGTTCATCATGCCGTTTGTGAT
GGCTTCCATGTCGGCAGAATGCTTAATGAATTACAACAGTACTGCGATGAGTGGCAGGGCGGGGCGTAAT
TTGATATCGAGCTCGCTTGGACTCCTGTTGATAGATCCAGTAATGACCTCAGAACTCCATCTGGATTTGT
TCAGAACGCTCGGTTGCCGCCGGGCGTTTTTTATTGGT
Features (pLannotate 1.2.2; 8 found; start..end, strand, type, name):
     24..42      +  promoter       T7 promoter: promoter for bacteriophage T7 RNA polymerase
     43..67      +  protein_bind   lac operator: The lac repressor binds to the lac operator to inhibit transcription in E. coli. This inhibition can be relieved by adding lactose or isopropyl-β-D-thiogalactopyranoside (IPTG). lac repressor encoded by lacI
     82..104     +  RBS            RBS: efficient ribosome binding site from bacteriophage T7 gene 10 (Olins and Rangwala, 1989)
    112..936     +  CDS            AP3A_SARS2: Experimental evidence at protein level: Swiss-Prot protein existence level 1. Plays a role in virus egress via lysosomal trafficking (PubMed:33157038, PubMed:33422265). Forms homotetrameric ion channels (viroporin) localized at endosomes and lysosomes, that may induce deacidification of lysosomes thereby allowing safe virion egress through lysosomal trafficking (By similarity) (PubMed:33157038, PubMed:33422265). Also blocks formation of autolysosomes through binding and sequestering host TMUB1/HOPS on late endosomes. This prevents fusion of autophagosomes with lysosomes, disrupting autophagy a
   1096..1684    +  rep_origin     ori: high-copy-number ColE1/pMB1/pBR322/pUC origin of replication
   1692..1789    +  promoter       cat promoter: promoter of the E. coli cat gene encoding chloramphenicol acetyltransferase
   1790..2446    +  CDS            cat: CAT_ECOLX - Experimental evidence at protein level: Swiss-Prot protein existence level 1. This enzyme is an effector of chloramphenicol resistance in bacteria. From Escherichia coli. This protein is used as a marker in many commonly used cloning vectors, such as pACYC184.
   2520..2554    +  terminator     lambda t0 terminator: minimal transcription terminator from phage lambda (Scholtissek and Grosse, 1987)
