[The description below was written by a language model from this plasmid's Addgene catalogue record and pLannotate feature annotations shown in this document.]
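Description:
pGBW-m4046959 is a compact bacterial expression plasmid of about 2.6 kb, built to produce the SARS-CoV-2 ORF3a protein in E. coli. Its minimal backbone carries little beyond what is needed for maintenance. Replication relies on a high-copy ColE1/pUC-type origin, and selection uses a chloramphenicol acetyltransferase (cat) gene driven by its native promoter. A lambda t0 terminator lies downstream of the marker.

The expression cassette is a standard T7/lac arrangement. A T7 promoter is followed immediately by a lac operator, then by the efficient ribosome binding site from phage T7 gene 10 and a start codon leading into the wild-type ORF3a coding sequence. Transcription therefore needs a host that supplies T7 RNA polymerase. It is held in check by lac repressor bound at the operator until relieved by IPTG or lactose. No lacI gene is annotated on the plasmid, so the repressor would presumably have to come from the host. The catalogue entry lists a TEV-cleavable 6xHis tag at the C terminus, contributed by the backbone, which would allow metal-affinity purification followed by tag removal. This tag is not separately annotated in the feature table, and neither is a terminator directly after the ORF.

ORF3a is an accessory protein of the virus, annotated as a viroporin that forms homotetrameric ion channels at endosomes and lysosomes. It is implicated in virion egress through lysosomal trafficking and in blocking autophagosome–lysosome fusion. The recorded purpose is bacterial expression of this protein, but the record does not state what downstream studies the recombinant material was meant for.
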