Addgene plasmid #145722: pGBW-m4046959
Purpose: Bacterial Expression plasmid for SARS-CoV-2 ORF3a protein
Depositing lab: Ginkgo Bioworks & Benjie Chen. Depositing organization: Ginkgo Bioworks.
Backbone
  Vector backbone: ori-013 - marker | cmR
  Backbone size w/o insert (bp): 1462
  Vector type: Bacterial Expression
Growth in bacteria
  Bacterial resistance: Chloramphenicol, 25 μg/mL
  Growth temperature: 30°C
  Growth strain: DH5alpha
  Copy number: High Copy
Gene/Insert
  Gene/Insert name: SARS-CoV-2 ORF3a protein
  Species: Escherichia coli str. K-12 substr. MG1655; Severe acute respiratory syndrome coronavirus 2
  Insert size (bp): 821
  Mutation: wt
  Entrez Gene: ORF3a (a.k.a. GU280_gp03)
  Promoter: Promoter | pT7 ; Operator | lacO ; RBS | T7_rbs ; Start Codon | ATG
  Tag / fusion protein: Cleavable TEV;6xHIS (C terminal on backbone)
  Cloning method: Unknown
Resource information
  A portion of this plasmid was derived from a plasmid made by: GinkgoBioworks
Depositor comments: NCBI Reference Sequence: YP_009724391.1
How to cite: pGBW-m4046959 was a gift from Ginkgo Bioworks & Benjie Chen (Addgene plasmid # 145722 ; http://n2t.net/addgene:145722 ; RRID:Addgene_145722)
